Addgene plasmid #193675: pLX307 P2A GFP YAP1
Purpose: Constitutive lentiviral expression of YAP1
Depositing lab: William Hahn. Depositing organization: Dana-Farber Cancer Institute. Publication: YAP1 and PRDM14 converge to promote cell survival and tumorigenesis. Kim M, Ly SH, Xie Y, Duronio GN, Ford-Roshon D, Hwang JH, Sulahian R, Rennhack JP, So J, Gjoerup O, Talamas JA, Grandclaudon M, Long HW, Doench JG, Sethi NS, Giannakis M, Hahn WC. Dev Cell. 2022 Jan 24;57(2):212-227.e8. doi: 10.1016/j.devcel.2021.12.006. Epub 2022 Jan 5. PubMed 34990589.
Backbone
  Vector backbone: pLX307
  Vector type: Lentiviral
  Selectable markers: Puromycin
Growth in bacteria
  Bacterial resistance: Ampicillin, 100 μg/mL
  Growth temperature: 37°C
  Growth strain: NEB Stable
  Copy number: High Copy
Gene/Insert
  Gene/Insert name: YAP1
  Species: H. sapiens (human)
  Entrez Gene: YAP1 (a.k.a. COB1, YAP, YAP-1, YAP2, YAP65, YKI)
  Cloning method: Gateway Cloning
  Sequencing primers: 5′ EF1a-F; 3′ WPRE-R
Terms and licenses: Academic/Nonprofit Terms; Industry Terms: Not Available to Industry
How to cite: pLX307 P2A GFP YAP1 was a gift from William Hahn (Addgene plasmid # 193675 ; http://n2t.net/addgene:193675 ; RRID:Addgene_193675)
