[The description below was written by a language model from this plasmid's Addgene catalogue record and pLannotate feature annotations shown in this document.]
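Description:
pLX307 P2A GFP YAP1 is a third-generation, self-inactivating HIV-1-based lentiviral expression plasmid of about 10.7 kb, built on the pLX307 backbone for constitutive expression of human YAP1 in mammalian cells. In bacteria it is maintained through a high-copy ColE1/pUC-type origin with ampicillin resistance (AmpR under its own bla promoter). It also carries an f1 origin and remnants of a lac/lacZα cloning region flanked by T3 and T7 promoters. The viral genome is transcribed in packaging cells from a chimeric RSV promoter fused to a truncated 5' LTR. It contains the Ψ packaging signal with a partial gag sequence, the Rev response element for Rev-dependent nuclear export, a cPPT/CTS element, WPRE to enhance transcript stability and expression, and a ΔU3 3' LTR that inactivates LTR promoter activity after integration. An SV40 poly(A) signal lies downstream.

Two expression units sit within the provirus. An SV40 early promoter drives puromycin N-acetyltransferase, which allows selection of transduced cells. The strong constitutive EF-1α promoter drives the YAP1 open reading frame, which was introduced by Gateway recombination and is therefore flanked by attB1 and attB2 sites. A V5 epitope tag follows attB2, and further downstream is a green fluorescent protein annotated as Emerald. The plasmid name indicates that a P2A self-cleaving peptide links YAP1 to the GFP, although the feature table does not annotate this element. If so, a single transcript would yield V5-tagged YAP1 and a separate fluorescent reporter marking expressing cells. The construct is suited to producing lentivirus for stable YAP1 overexpression, with transduced cells identified by puromycin selection, fluorescence or both.
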