Features (pLannotate 1.2.2; 34 found; start..end, strand, type, name):
    415..507     +  CDS            lacI (fragment): lac repressor; lacI; The lac repressor binds to the lac operator to inhibit transcription in E. coli. This inhibition can be relieved by adding lactose or isopropyl-β-D-thiogalactopyranoside (IPTG).
    520..541     +  protein_bind   CAP binding site: CAP binding activates transcription in the presence of cAMP. E. coli catabolite activator protein
    556..586     +  promoter       lac promoter: promoter for the E. coli lac operon
    590..612     +  protein_bind   lac operator (fragment): The lac repressor binds to the lac operator to inhibit transcription in E. coli. This inhibition can be relieved by adding lactose or isopropyl-β-D-thiogalactopyranoside (IPTG). lac repressor encoded by lacI
    655..673     +  promoter       T3 promoter: promoter for bacteriophage T3 RNA polymerase
    701..927     +  promoter       RSV promoter: Rous sarcoma virus enhancer/promoter
    928..1108    +  LTR            5' LTR (truncated): truncated 5' long terminal repeat (LTR) from HIV-1
   1155..1280    +  misc_feature   HIV-1 Ψ: packaging signal of human immunodeficiency virus type 1
   1264..1627    +  CDS            HIV-1 gag (fragment): gag protein from human immunodeficiency virus 1; gag
   1773..2006    +  misc_feature   RRE: The Rev response element (RRE) of HIV-1 allows for Rev-dependent mRNA export from the nucleus to the cytoplasm.
   2383..2409    +  CDS            Rev (fragment): human immunodeficiency virus 1 (HIV-1) Rev protein; rev; enhances nuclear export of unspliced and incompletely spliced viral mRNAs
   2416..2439    +  promoter       SV40 promoter (fragment): SV40 early promoter
   2440..2511    +  promoter       SV40 promoter (fragment): SV40 enhancer and early promoter
   2535..2670    +  rep_origin     SV40 ori: SV40 origin of replication
   2716..3312    +  CDS            PuroR (fragment): puromycin N-acetyltransferase; pac from Streptomyces; confers resistance to puromycin
   3361..3478    +  misc_feature   cPPT/CTS: central polypurine tract and central termination sequence of HIV-1
   3543..3609    +  CDS            small t antigen (fragment): SV40 (simian virus 40) small t antigen
   3616..4794    +  promoter       EF-1α promoter: strong constitutive promoter for human elongation factor EF-1α
   4815..4832    +  protein_bind   attB1 (fragment): mutant version of attB; core recombination site for the Gateway® BP reaction BP Clonase™
   4841..6352    +  CDS            YAP1: YAP1_HUMAN - Also known as YAP65. Experimental evidence at protein level: Swiss-Prot protein existence level 1. [Isoform 3]: Activates the C-terminal fragment (CTF) of ERBB4 (isoform 3). From Homo sapiens (Human).
   6357..6381    -  protein_bind   attB2: mutant version of attB; recombination site for the Gateway® BP reaction BP Clonase™
   6389..6430    +  CDS            V5 tag: epitope tag from simian virus 5
   6497..7213    +  CDS            Emerald: Emerald is a basic (constitutively fluorescent) green fluorescent protein published in 1998, derived from Aequorea victoria. It is reported to be a very rapidly-maturing weak dimer.
   7267..7855    +  misc_feature   WPRE: woodchuck hepatitis virus posttranscriptional regulatory element
   7906..7925    +  misc_feature   cPPT/CTS (fragment): central polypurine tract and central termination sequence of HIV-1
   7927..8160    +  LTR            3' LTR (ΔU3): self-inactivating 3' long terminal repeat (LTR) from HIV-1
   8238..8359    +  polyA_signal   SV40 poly(A) signal: SV40 polyadenylation signal
   8399..8534    +  rep_origin     SV40 ori: SV40 origin of replication
   8555..8573    -  promoter       T7 promoter: promoter for bacteriophage T7 RNA polymerase
   8581..8736    +  CDS            lacZα (fragment): LacZα fragment of β-galactosidase; lacZ fragment
   8741..9169    +  rep_origin     f1 ori (sequence partly withheld): f1 bacteriophage origin of replication; arrow indicates direction of (+) strand synthesis
   9222..9326    +  promoter       AmpR promoter: bla
   9327..10187   +  CDS            AmpR: β-lactamase; bla; confers resistance to ampicillin, carbenicillin, and related antibiotics
  10358..232     +  rep_origin     ori (across the origin): high-copy-number ColE1/pMB1/pBR322/pUC origin of replication
>Addgene plasmid #193675 | pLX307 P2A GFP YAP1 | addgene full sequence | sequence record 380312 | Addgene NGS Result
GACCTACACCGAACTGAGATACCTACAGCGTGAGCTATGAGAAAGCGCCACGCTTCCCGAAGGGAGAAAG
GCGGACAGGTATCCGGTAAGCGGCAGGGTCGGAACAGGAGAGCGCACGAGGGAGCTTCCAGGGGGAAACG
CCTGGTATCTTTATAGTCCTGTCGGGTTTCGCCACCTCTGACTTGAGCGTCGATTTTTGTGATGCTCGTC
AGGGGGGCGGAGCCTATGGAAAAACGCCAGCAACGCGGCCTTTTTACGGTTCCTGGCCTTTTGCTGGCCT
TTTGCTCACATGTTCTTTCCTGCGTTATCCCCTGATTCTGTGGATAACCGTATTACCGCCTTTGAGTGAG
CTGATACCGCTCGCCGCAGCCGAACGACCGAGCGCAGCGAGTCAGTGAGCGAGGAAGCGGAAGAGCGCCC
AATACGCAAACCGCCTCTCCCCGCGCGTTGGCCGATTCATTAATGCAGCTGGCACGACAGGTTTCCCGAC
TGGAAAGCGGGCAGTGAGCGCAACGCAATTAATGTGAGTTAGCTCACTCATTAGGCACCCCAGGCTTTAC
ACTTTATGCTTCCGGCTCGTATGTTGTGTGGAATTGTGAGCGGATAACAATTTCACACAGGAAACAGCTA
TGACCATGATTACGCCAAGCGCGCAATTAACCCTCACTAAAGGGAACAAAAGCTGGAGCTGCAAGCTTAA
TGTAGTCTTATGCAATACTCTTGTAGTCTTGCAACATGGTAACGATGAGTTAGCAACATGCCTTACAAGG
AGAGAAAAAGCACCGTGCATGCCGATTGGTGGAAGTAAGGTGGTACGATCGTGCCTTATTAGGAAGGCAA
CAGACGGGTCTGACATGGATTGGACGAACCACTGAATTGCCGCATTGCAGAGATATTGTATTTAAGTGCC
TAGCTCGATACATAAACGGGTCTCTCTGGTTAGACCAGATCTGAGCCTGGGAGCTCTCTGGCTAACTAGG
GAACCCACTGCTTAAGCCTCAATAAAGCTTGCCTTGAGTGCTTCAAGTAGTGTGTGCCCGTCTGTTGTGT
GACTCTGGTAACTAGAGATCCCTCAGACCCTTTTAGTCAGTGTGGAAAATCTCTAGCAGTGGCGCCCGAA
CAGGGACTTGAAAGCGAAAGGGAAACCAGAGGAGCTCTCTCGACGCAGGACTCGGCTTGCTGAAGCGCGC
ACGGCAAGAGGCGAGGGGCGGCGACTGGTGAGTACGCCAAAAATTTTGACTAGCGGAGGCTAGAAGGAGA
GAGATGGGTGCGAGAGCGTCAGTATTAAGCGGGGGAGAATTAGATCGCGATGGGAAAAAATTCGGTTAAG
GCCAGGGGGAAAGAAAAAATATAAATTAAAACATATAGTATGGGCAAGCAGGGAGCTAGAACGATTCGCA
GTTAATCCTGGCCTGTTAGAAACATCAGAAGGCTGTAGACAAATACTGGGACAGCTACAACCATCCCTTC
AGACAGGATCAGAAGAACTTAGATCATTATATAATACAGTAGCAACCCTCTATTGTGTGCATCAAAGGAT
AGAGATAAAAGACACCAAGGAAGCTTTAGACAAGATAGAGGAAGAGCAAAACAAAAGTAAGACCACCGCA
CAGCAAGCGGCCGCTGATCTTCAGACCTGGAGGAGGAGATATGAGGGACAATTGGAGAAGTGAATTATAT
AAATATAAAGTAGTAAAAATTGAACCATTAGGAGTAGCACCCACCAAGGCAAAGAGAAGAGTGGTGCAGA
GAGAAAAAAGAGCAGTGGGAATAGGAGCTTTGTTCCTTGGGTTCTTGGGAGCAGCAGGAAGCACTATGGG
CGCAGCGTCAATGACGCTGACGGTACAGGCCAGACAATTATTGTCTGGTATAGTGCAGCAGCAGAACAAT
TTGCTGAGGGCTATTGAGGCGCAACAGCATCTGTTGCAACTCACAGTCTGGGGCATCAAGCAGCTCCAGG
CAAGAATCCTGGCTGTGGAAAGATACCTAAAGGATCAACAGCTCCTGGGGATTTGGGGTTGCTCTGGAAA
ACTCATTTGCACCACTGCTGTGCCTTGGAATGCTAGTTGGAGTAATAAATCTCTGGAACAGATTTGGAAT
CACACGACCTGGATGGAGTGGGACAGAGAAATTAACAATTACACAAGCTTAATACACTCCTTAATTGAAG
AATCGCAAAACCAGCAAGAAAAGAATGAACAAGAATTATTGGAATTAGATAAATGGGCAAGTTTGTGGAA
TTGGTTTAACATAACAAATTGGCTGTGGTATATAAAATTATTCATAATGATAGTAGGAGGCTTGGTAGGT
TTAAGAATAGTTTTTGCTGTACTTTCTATAGTGAATAGAGTTAGGCAGGGATATTCACCATTATCGTTTC
AGACCCACCTCCCAACCCCGAGGGGACCCATGCATTGCATCTCAATTAGTCAGCAACCAGGTGTGGAAAG
TCCCCAGGCTCCCCAGCAGGCAGAAGTATGCAAAGCATGCGTCTCAATTAGTCAGCAACCATAGTCCCGC
CCCTAACTCCGCCCATCCCGCCCCTAACTCCGCCCAGTTCCGCCCATTCTCCGCCCCATGGCTGACTAAT
TTTTTTTATTTATGCAGAGGCCGAGGCCGCCTCGGCCTCTGAGCTATTCCAGAAGTAGTGAGGAGGCTTT
TTTGGAGGCCTAGGCTTTTGCAAAAAGCTTTCTAGAGGTACCACCGGAGCTTACCATGACCGAGTACAAG
CCCACGGTGCGCCTCGCCACCCGCGACGACGTCCCCAGGGCCGTACGCACCCTCGCCGCCGCGTTCGCCG
ACTACCCCGCCACGCGCCACACCGTCGATCCGGACCGCCACATCGAGCGGGTCACCGAGCTGCAAGAACT
CTTCCTCACGCGCGTCGGGCTCGACATCGGCAAGGTGTGGGTCGCGGACGACGGCGCCGCCGTGGCGGTC
TGGACCACGCCGGAGAGCGTCGAAGCGGGGGCGGTGTTCGCCGAGATCGGCCCGCGCATGGCCGAGTTGA
GCGGTTCCCGGCTGGCCGCGCAGCAACAGATGGAAGGCCTCCTGGCGCCGCACCGGCCCAAGGAGCCCGC
GTGGTTCCTGGCCACCGTCGGCGTCTCGCCCGACCACCAGGGCAAGGGTCTGGGCAGCGCCGTCGTGCTC
CCCGGAGTGGAGGCGGCCGAGCGCGCCGGGGTGCCCGCCTTCCTGGAGACCTCCGCGCCCCGCAACCTCC
CCTTCTACGAGCGGCTCGGCTTCACCGTCACCGCCGACGTCGAGGTGCCCGAAGGACCGCGCACCTGGTG
CATGACCCGCAAGCCCGGTGCCAGTTAACGAATTCTAGATCTTGAGACAAATGGCAGTATTCATCCACAA
TTTTAAAAGAAAAGGGGGGATTGGGGGGTACAGTGCAGGGGAAAGAATAGTAGACATAATAGCAACAGAC
ATACAAACTAAAGAATTACAAAAACAAATTACAAAAATTCAAAATTTTCGGGTTTATTACAGGGACAGCA
GAGATCCACTTTGGCGCCGGCTCGAGGCCTGCAGGTGCAAAGATGGATAAAGTTTTAAACAGAGAGGAAT
CTTTGCAGCTAATGGACCTTCTAGGTCTTGAAAGGAGTGGGAATTGGCTCCGGTGCCCGTCAGTGGGCAG
AGCGCACATCGCCCACAGTCCCCGAGAAGTTGGGGGGAGGGGTCGGCAATTGAACCGGTGCCTAGAGAAG
GTGGCGCGGGGTAAACTGGGAAAGTGATGTCGTGTACTGGCTCCGCCTTTTTCCCGAGGGTGGGGGAGAA
CCGTATATAAGTGCAGTAGTCGCCGTGAACGTTCTTTTTCGCAACGGGTTTGCCGCCAGAACACAGGTAA
GTGCCGTGTGTGGTTCCCGCGGGCCTGGCCTCTTTACGGGTTATGGCCCTTGCGTGCCTTGAATTACTTC
CACCTGGCTGCAGTACGTGATTCTTGATCCCGAGCTTCGGGTTGGAAGTGGGTGGGAGAGTTCGAGGCCT
TGCGCTTAAGGAGCCCCTTCGCCTCGTGCTTGAGTTGAGGCCTGGCCTGGGCGCTGGGGCCGCCGCGTGC
GAATCTGGTGGCACCTTCGCGCCTGTCTCGCTGCTTTCGATAAGTCTCTAGCCATTTAAAATTTTTGATG
ACCTGCTGCGACGCTTTTTTTCTGGCAAGATAGTCTTGTAAATGCGGGCCAAGATCTGCACACTGGTATT
TCGGTTTTTGGGGCCGCGGGCGGCGACGGGGCCCGTGCGTCCCAGCGCACATGTTCGGCGAGGCGGGGCC
TGCGAGCGCGGCCACCGAGAATCGGACGGGGGTAGTCTCAAGCTGGCCGGCCTGCTCTGGTGCCTGGCCT
CGCGCCGCCGTGTATCGCCCCGCCCTGGGCGGCAAGGCTGGCCCGGTCGGCACCAGTTGCGTGAGCGGAA
AGATGGCCGCTTCCCGGCCCTGCTGCAGGGAGCTCAAAATGGAGGACGCGGCGCTCGGGAGAGCGGGCGG
GTGAGTCACCCACACAAAGGAAAAGGGCCTTTCCGTCCTCAGCCGTCGCTTCATGTGACTCCACGGAGTA
CCGGGCGCCGTCCAGGCACCTCGATTAGTTCTCGAGCTTTTGGAGTACGTCGTCTTTAGGTTGGGGGGAG
GGGTTTTATGCGATGGAGTTTCCCCACACTGAGTGGGTGGAGACTGAAGTTAGGCCAGCTTGGCACTTGA
TGTAATTCTCCTTGGAATTTGCCCTTTTTGAGTTTGGATCTTGGTTCATTCTCAAGCCTCAGACAGTGGT
TCAAAGTTTTTTTCTTCCATTTCAGGTGTCGTGAGGCTAGCATCGATTGATCAACAAGTTTGTACAAAAA
AGTTGCCACCATGGATCCCGGGCAGCAGCCGCCGCCTCAACCGGCCCCCCAGGGCCAAGGGCAGCCGCCT
TCGCAGCCCCCGCAGGGGCAGGGCCCGCCGTCCGGACCCGGGCAACCGGCACCCGCGGCGACCCAGGCGG
CGCCGCAGGCACCCCCCGCCGGGCATCAGATCGTGCACGTCCGCGGGGACTCGGAGACCGACCTGGAGGC
GCTCTTCAACGCCGTCATGAACCCCAAGACGGCCAACGTGCCCCAGACCGTGCCCATGAGGCTCCGGAAG
CTGCCCGACTCCTTCTTCAAGCCGCCGGAGCCCAAATCCCACTCCCGACAGGCCAGTACTGATGCAGGCA
CTGCAGGAGCCCTGACTCCACAGCATGTTCGAGCTCATTCCTCTCCAGCTTCTCTGCAGTTGGGAGCTGT
TTCTCCTGGGACACTGACCCCCACTGGAGTAGTCTCTGGCCCAGCAGCTACACCCACAGCTCAGCATCTT
CGACAGTCTTCTTTTGAGATACCTGATGATGTACCTCTGCCAGCAGGTTGGGAGATGGCAAAGACATCTT
CTGGTCAGAGATACTTCTTAAATCACATCGATCAGACAACAACATGGCAGGACCCCAGGAAGGCCATGCT
GTCCCAGATGAACGTCACAGCCCCCACCAGTCCACCAGTGCAGCAGAATATGATGAACTCGGCTTCAGGT
CCTCTTCCTGATGGATGGGAACAAGCCATGACTCAGGATGGAGAAATTTACTATATAAACCATAAGAACA
AGACCACCTCTTGGCTAGACCCAAGGCTTGACCCTCGTTTTGCCATGAACCAGAGAATCAGTCAGAGTGC
TCCAGTGAAACAGCCACCACCCCTGGCTCCCCAGAGCCCACAGGGAGGCGTCATGGGTGGCAGCAACTCC
AACCAGCAGCAACAGATGCGACTGCAGCAACTGCAGATGGAGAAGGAGAGGCTGCGGCTGAAACAGCAAG
AACTGCTTCGGCAGGCAATGCGGAATATCGATCCCAGCACAGCAAATTCTCCAAAATGTCAGGAGTTAGC
CCTGCGTAGCCAGTTACCAACACTGGAGCAGGATGGTGGGACTCAAAATCCAGTGTCTTCTCCCGGGATG
TCTCAGGAATTGAGAACAATGACGACCAATAGCTCAGATCCTTTCCTTAACAGTGGCACCTATCACTCTC
GAGATGAGAGTACAGACAGTGGACTAAGCATGAGCAGCTACAGTGTCCCTCGAACCCCAGATGACTTCCT
GAACAGTGTGGATGAGATGGATACAGGTGATACTATCAACCAAAGCACCCTGCCCTCACAGCAGAACCGT
TTCCCAGACTACCTTGAAGCCATTCCTGGGACAAATGTGGACCTTGGAACACTGGAAGGAGATGGAATGA
ACATAGAAGGAGAGGAGCTGATGCCAAGTCTGCAGGAAGCTTTGAGTTCTGACATCCTTAATGACATGGA
GTCTGTTTTGGCTGCCACCAAGCTAGATAAAGAAAGCTTTCTTACATGGTTATAATACCCAACTTTCTTG
TACAAAGTGGTTGATATCGGTAAGCCTATCCCTAACCCTCTCCTCGGTCTCGATTCTACGGGCAGCGGCG
CCACAAACTTCTCTCTGCTAAAGCAAGCAGGTGATGTTGAAGAAAACCCCGGGCCTATGGTGAGCAAGGG
CGAGGAGCTGTTCACCGGGGTGGTGCCCATCCTGGTCGAGCTGGACGGCGACGTAAACGGCCACAAGTTC
AGCGTGTCCGGCGAGGGCGAGGGCGATGCCACCTACGGCAAGCTGACCCTGAAGTTCATCTGCACCACCG
GCAAGCTGCCCGTGCCCTGGCCCACCCTCGTGACCACCTTGACCTACGGCGTGCAGTGCTTCGCCCGCTA
CCCCGACCACATGAAGCAGCACGACTTCTTCAAGTCCGCCATGCCCGAAGGCTACGTCCAGGAGCGCACC
ATCTTCTTCAAGGACGACGGCAACTACAAGACCCGCGCCGAGGTGAAGTTCGAGGGCGACACCCTGGTGA
ACCGCATCGAGCTGAAGGGCATCGACTTCAAGGAGGACGGCAACATCCTGGGGCACAAGCTGGAGTACAA
CTACAACAGCCACAAGGTCTATATCACCGCCGACAAGCAGAAGAACGGCATCAAGGTGAACTTCAAGACC
CGCCACAACATCGAGGACGGCAGCGTGCAGCTCGCCGACCACTACCAGCAGAACACCCCCATCGGCGACG
GCCCCGTGCTGCTGCCCGACAACCACTACCTGAGCACCCAGTCCGCCCTGAGCAAAGACCCCAACGAGAA
GCGCGATCACATGGTCCTGCTGGAGTTCGTGACCGCCGCCGGGATCACTCTCGGCATGGACGAGCTGTAC
AAGTAATAGTAATGAACTAGTACCGGTTAAGTCGACAATCAACGCGTTAAGTCGACAATCAACCTCTGGA
TTACAAAATTTGTGAAAGATTGACTGGTATTCTTAACTATGTTGCTCCTTTTACGCTATGTGGATACGCT
GCTTTAATGCCTTTGTATCATGCTATTGCTTCCCGTATGGCTTTCATTTTCTCCTCCTTGTATAAATCCT
GGTTGCTGTCTCTTTATGAGGAGTTGTGGCCCGTTGTCAGGCAACGTGGCGTGGTGTGCACTGTGTTTGC
TGACGCAACCCCCACTGGTTGGGGCATTGCCACCACCTGTCAGCTCCTTTCCGGGACTTTCGCTTTCCCC
CTCCCTATTGCCACGGCGGAACTCATCGCCGCCTGCCTTGCCCGCTGCTGGACAGGGGCTCGGCTGTTGG
GCACTGACAATTCCGTGGTGTTGTCGGGGAAATCATCGTCCTTTCCTTGGCTGCTCGCCTGTGTTGCCAC
CTGGATTCTGCGCGGGACGTCCTTCTGCTACGTCCCTTCGGCCCTCAATCCAGCGGACCTTCCTTCCCGC
GGCCTGCTGCCGGCTCTGCGGCCTCTTCCGCGTCTTCGCCTTCGCCCTCAGACGAGTCGGATCTCCCTTT
GGGCCGCCTCCCCGCGTCGACTTTAAGACCAATGACTTACAAGGCAGCTGTAGATCTTAGCCACTTTTTA
AAAGAAAAGGGGGGACTGGAAGGGCTAATTCACTCCCAACGAAGACAAGATCTGCTTTTTGCTTGTACTG
GGTCTCTCTGGTTAGACCAGATCTGAGCCTGGGAGCTCTCTGGCTAACTAGGGAACCCACTGCTTAAGCC
TCAATAAAGCTTGCCTTGAGTGCTTCAAGTAGTGTGTGCCCGTCTGTTGTGTGACTCTGGTAACTAGAGA
TCCCTCAGACCCTTTTAGTCAGTGTGGAAAATCTCTAGCAGTACGTATAGTAGTTCATGTCATCTTATTA
TTCAGTATTTATAACTTGCAAAGAAATGAATATCAGAGAGTGAGAGGAACTTGTTTATTGCAGCTTATAA
TGGTTACAAATAAAGCAATAGCATCACAAATTTCACAAATAAAGCATTTTTTTCACTGCATTCTAGTTGT
GGTTTGTCCAAACTCATCAATGTATCTTATCATGTCTGGCTCTAGCTATCCCGCCCCTAACTCCGCCCAT
CCCGCCCCTAACTCCGCCCAGTTCCGCCCATTCTCCGCCCCATGGCTGACTAATTTTTTTTATTTATGCA
GAGGCCGAGGCCGCCTCGGCCTCTGAGCTATTCCAGAAGTAGTGAGGAGGCTTTTTTGGAGGCCTAGGGA
CGTACCCAATTCGCCCTATAGTGAGTCGTATTACGCGCGCTCACTGGCCGTCGTTTTACAACGTCGTGAC
TGGGAAAACCCTGGCGTTACCCAACTTAATCGCCTTGCAGCACATCCCCCTTTCGCCAGCTGGCGTAATA
GCGAAGAGGCCCGCACCGATCGCCCTTCCCAACAGTTGCGCAGCCTGAATGGCGAATGGG
[124 nt withheld, positions 8741-8864]
C
[91 nt withheld, positions 8866-8956]
A
[49 nt withheld, positions 8958-9006]
CCTTTGACGTTGGAGTCCACGTTCTTT
[37 nt withheld, positions 9034-9070]
ACCCTATCTCGGTCTATTCTTTTGATTTATAAGGGATTTTGCCGATTTCGGCCTATTGGTTAAAAAATGA
GCTGATTTAACAAAAATTTAACGCGAATTTTAACAAAATATTAACGCTTACAATTTAGGTGGCACTTTTC
GGGGAAATGTGCGCGGAACCCCTATTTGTTTATTTTTCTAAATACATTCAAATATGTATCCGCTCATGAG
ACAATAACCCTGATAAATGCTTCAATAATATTGAAAAAGGAAGAGTATGAGTATTCAACATTTCCGTGTC
GCCCTTATTCCCTTTTTTGCGGCATTTTGCCTTCCTGTTTTTGCTCACCCAGAAACGCTGGTGAAAGTAA
AAGATGCTGAAGATCAGTTGGGTGCACGAGTGGGTTACATCGAACTGGATCTCAACAGCGGTAAGATCCT
TGAGAGTTTTCGCCCCGAAGAACGTTTTCCAATGATGAGCACTTTTAAAGTTCTGCTATGTGGCGCGGTA
TTATCCCGTATTGACGCCGGGCAAGAGCAACTCGGTCGCCGCATACACTATTCTCAGAATGACTTGGTTG
AGTACTCACCAGTCACAGAAAAGCATCTTACGGATGGCATGACAGTAAGAGAATTATGCAGTGCTGCCAT
AACCATGAGTGATAACACTGCGGCCAACTTACTTCTGACAACGATCGGAGGACCGAAGGAGCTAACCGCT
TTTTTGCACAACATGGGGGATCATGTAACTCGCCTTGATCGTTGGGAACCGGAGCTGAATGAAGCCATAC
CAAACGACGAGCGTGACACCACGATGCCTGTAGCAATGGCAACAACGTTGCGCAAACTATTAACTGGCGA
ACTACTTACTCTAGCTTCCCGGCAACAATTAATAGACTGGATGGAGGCGGATAAAGTTGCAGGACCACTT
CTGCGCTCGGCCCTTCCGGCTGGCTGGTTTATTGCTGATAAATCTGGAGCCGGTGAGCGTGGGTCTCGCG
GTATCATTGCAGCACTGGGGCCAGATGGTAAGCCCTCCCGTATCGTAGTTATCTACACGACGGGGAGTCA
GGCAACTATGGATGAACGAAATAGACAGATCGCTGAGATAGGTGCCTCACTGATTAAGCATTGGTAACTG
TCAGACCAAGTTTACTCATATATACTTTAGATTGATTTAAAACTTCATTTTTAATTTAAAAGGATCTAGG
TGAAGATCCTTTTTGATAATCTCATGACCAAAATCCCTTAACGTGAGTTTTCGTTCCACTGAGCGTCAGA
CCCCGTAGAAAAGATCAAAGGATCTTCTTGAGATCCTTTTTTTCTGCGCGTAATCTGCTGCTTGCAAACA
AAAAAACCACCGCTACCAGCGGTGGTTTGTTTGCCGGATCAAGAGCTACCAACTCTTTTTCCGAAGGTAA
CTGGCTTCAGCAGAGCGCAGATACCAAATACTGTTCTTCTAGTGTAGCCGTAGTTAGGCCACCACTTCAA
GAACTCTGTAGCACCGCCTACATACCTCGCTCTGCTAATCCTGTTACCAGTGGCTGCTGCCAGTGGCGAT
AAGTCGTGTCTTACCGGGTTGGACTCAAGACGATAGTTACCGGATAAGGCGCAGCGGTCGGGCTGAACGG
GGGGTTCGTGCACACAGCCCAGCTTGGAGCGAAC
